Addgene plasmid #34383: KHBD00250
Depositing lab: Bart Deplancke. Depositing organization: Swiss Federal Institute of Technology (EPFL). Publication: Automated protein-DNA interaction screening of Drosophila regulatory elements. Korneel Hens, Jean-Daniel Feuz, Alina Isakova, Antonina Lagovitina, Andreas Massouras, Julien Bryois, Patrick Callaerts, Susan E. Celniker, Bart Deplancke. Nat Methods. 2011 Oct 30;8(12):1065-70. 10.1038/nmeth.1763 PubMed 22037703.
Backbone
  Vector backbone: pDONR221
  Backbone manufacturer: Invitrogen
  Backbone size w/o insert (bp): 2536
  Vector type: Gateway Donor Vector
Growth in bacteria
  Bacterial resistance: Kanamycin, 50 μg/mL
  Growth temperature: 37°C
  Growth strain: DH5alpha
  Copy number: High Copy
Gene/Insert
  Gene/Insert name: CG7199 (alt names: FBgn0015239; Hr78; Hormone-receptor-like in 78)
  Species: D. melanogaster (fly)
  Insert size (bp): 1797
  Entrez Gene: Hr78 (a.k.a. Dmel_CG7199, CG7199, DHR78, Dhr78, Dmel\CG7199, HR78, Hr78D, NR2D1, XR78E/F)
  Cloning method: Gateway Cloning
  Sequencing primers: 5′ M13F; 3′ M13R
Terms and licenses: Academic/Nonprofit Terms; Industry Terms: Not Available to Industry
Depositor comments: Please note that the ORFs in this collection were cloned open-ended (without a stop codon).
How to cite: KHBD00250 was a gift from Bart Deplancke (Addgene plasmid # 34383 ; http://n2t.net/addgene:34383 ; RRID:Addgene_34383)
