[The description below was written by a language model from this plasmid's Addgene catalogue record.]
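Description:
KHBD00250 is a Gateway entry-type clone built in the pDONR221 donor vector backbone (Invitrogen), carrying the open reading frame of the Drosophila melanogaster gene CG7199, better known as Hr78 (Hormone-receptor-like in 78, also catalogued as DHR78 or NR2D1), a member of the nuclear hormone receptor family of transcription factors. The insert is about 1.8 kb in a backbone of roughly 2.5 kb. The plasmid is maintained at high copy number in standard E. coli cloning strains under kanamycin selection. It was made by Gateway recombination, so the ORF is expected to be flanked by attL-type recombination sites that allow its transfer by LR reaction into compatible destination vectors. M13 forward and reverse priming sites on either side of the insert are used for sequence verification. No feature table accompanies the record, so the exact positions of these elements are not given.

As a donor/entry construct, it has no promoter stated for expressing the insert and is not itself an expression vector; its role is as a shuttle source for the coding sequence. The depositor notes that ORFs in this collection were cloned open-ended, without a stop codon, so the Hr78 coding sequence can be fused in frame to C-terminal tags or domains supplied by the destination vector. The clone belongs to a collection of Drosophila transcription factor ORFs associated with work on automated protein–DNA interaction screening of fly regulatory elements. Typical use would be to move Hr78 into destination vectors suited to such interaction assays or to other tagged-expression applications.
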