>Addgene plasmid #34383 | KHBD00250 | depositor partial sequence | sequence record 40950 | KHBD00250 sequence 1797 bps
ATGGACGGCGTTAAGGTTGAGACGTTCATCAAAAGCGAAGAAAACCGAGCGATGCCCTTGATCGGAGGAG
GCAGTGCCTCAGGCGGCACTCCTCTGCCAGGAGGCGGCGTGGGAATGGGAGCCGGAGCATCCGCAACGTT
GAGCGTGGAGCTGTGTTTGGTGTGCGGGGACCGCGCCTCCGGGCGGCACTACGGAGCCATAAGCTGCGAA
GGCTGCAAGGGATTCTTCAAGCGCTCGATCCGGAAGCAGCTGGGCTACCAGTGTCGCGGGGCTATGAACT
GCGAGGTCACCAAGCACCACAGGAATCGGTGCCAGTTCTGTCGACTACAGAAGTGCCTGGCCAGCGGCAT
GCGAACTGTGCAGCACGAGAGGAAACCGATTGTGGACAGGAAGGAGGGGATCATCGCTGCTGCCGGTAGC
TCATCCACTTCTGGCGGCGGTAATGGCTCGTCCACCTACCTATCCGGCAAGTCCGGCTATCAGCAGGGGC
GTGGCAAGGGGCACAGTGTAAAGGCCGAATCCGCGGCCACGCCTCCAGTGCACAGCGCGCCAGCAACGGC
CTTCAATTTGAATGAGAATATATTCCCGATGGGTTTGAATTTCGCAGAACTAACGCAGACATTGATGTTC
GCTACCCAACAGCAGCAGCAACAACAGCAACAGCATCAACAGAGTGGTAGCTATTCGCCAGATATTCCGA
AGGCAGATCCCGAGGATGACGAGGACGACTCAATGGACAACAGCAGCACGCTGTGCTTGCAGTTGCTCGC
CAACAGCGCCAGCAACAACAACTCGCAGCACCTGAACTTTAATGCTGGGGAAGTACCCACCGCTCTGCCT
ACCACCTCGACAATGGGGCTTATTCAGAGTTCGCTGGACATGCGGGTCATCCACAAGGGACTGCAGATCC
TGCAGCCCATCCAAAACCAACTGGAGCGAAATGGTAATCTGAGTGTGAAGCCCGAGTGCGATTCAGAGGC
GGAGGACAGTGGCACCGAGGATGCCGTAGACGCGGAGCTGGAGCACATGGAACTAGACTTTGAGTGCGGT
GGGAACCGAAGCGGTGGAAGCGATTTTGCTATCAATGAGGCGGTCTTTGAACAGGATCTTCTCACCGATG
TGCAGTGTGCCTTTCATGTGCAACCGCCGACTTTGGTCCACTCGTATTTAAATATTCATTATGTGTGTGA
GACGGGCTCGCGAATCATTTTTCTCACCATCCATACCCTTCGAAAGGTTCCAGTTTTCGAACAATTGGAA
GCCCATACACAGGTGAAACTCCTGAGAGGAGTGTGGCCAGCATTAATGGCTATAGCTTTGGCGCAGTGTC
AGGGTCAGCTTTCGGTGCCCACCATTATCGGGCAGTTTATTCAAAGCACTCGCCAGCTAGCGGATATCGA
TAAGATCGAACCGTTGAAGATCTCGAAGATGGCAAATCTCACCAGGACCCTGCACGACTTTGTCCAGGAG
CTCCAGTCACTGGATGTTACTGATATGGAGTTTGGCTTGCTGCGTCTGATCTTGCTCTTCAATCCAACGC
TCTTGCAGCAGCGCAAGGAGCGGTCGTTGCGAGGCTACGTCCGCAGAGTCCAACTCTACGCTCTGTCAAG
TTTGAGAAGGCAGGGTGGCATCGGCGGCGGCGAGGAGCGCTTTAATGTTCTGGTGGCTCGCCTTCTTCCG
CTCAGCAGCCTGGACGCAGAGGCCATGGAGGAGCTGTTCTTCGCCAACTTGGTGGGGCAGATGCAGATGG
ATGCTCTTATTCCGTTCATACTGATGACCAGCAACACCAGTGGACTG
