>Addgene plasmid #34383 | KHBD00250 | addgene partial sequence | sequence record 42105 | M13-Rev 5'-CAGGAAACAGCTATGACC-3'
TTTTATTTTGACTGATAGTGACCTGTTCGTTGCAACAAATTGATAAGCAATGCTTTCTTATAATGCCAAC
TTTGTACAAGAAAGTTGGCAACAGTCCACTGGTGTTGCTGGTCATCAGTATGAACGGAATAAGAGCATCC
ATCTGCATCTGCCCCACCAAGTTGGCGAAGAACAGCTCCTCCATGGCCTCTGCGTCCAGGCTGCTGAGCG
GAAGAAGGCGAGCCACCAGAACATTAAAGCGCTCCTCGCCGCCGCCGATGCCACCCTGCCTTCTCAAACT
TGACAGAGCGTAGAGTTGGACTCTGCGGACGTAGCCTCGCAACGACCGCTCCTTGCGCTGCTGCAAGAGC
GTTGGATTGAAGAGCAAGATCAGACGCAGCAAGCCAAACTCCATATCAGTAACATCCAGTGACTGGAGCT
CCTGGACAAAGTCGTGCAGGGTCCTGGTGAGATTTGCCATCTTCGAGATCTTCAACGGTTCGATCTTATC
GATATCCGCTAGCTGGCGAGTGCTTTGAATAAACTGCCCGATAATGGTGGGCACCGAAAGCTGACCCTGA
CACTGCGCCAAAGCTATAGCCATTAATGCTGGCCACACTCCTCTCAGGAGTTTCACCTGTGTATGGGCTT
CCAATTGTTCGAAAACTGGAACCTTTCGAAGGGTATGGATGGTGAGAAAAATGATTCGCGAGCCCGTCTC
ACACACATAATGAATATTTAAATACGAGTGGACCAAAGTCGGCGGTTGCACATGAAAGG
